>Addgene plasmid #68680 | pMpGWB415 | depositor full sequence | sequence record 121801 | pMpGWB415 sequence 11743 bps
TTTCACGCCCTTTTAAATATCCGATTATTCTAATAAACGCTCTTTTCTCTTAGGTTTACCCGCCAATATA
TCCTGTCAAACACTGATAGTTTAAACTGAAGGCGGGAAACGACAATCTGATCCAAGCTCAAGCTGCTCTA
GCATTCGCCATTCAGGCTGCGCAACTGTTGGGAAGGGCGATCGGTGCGGGCCTCTTCGCTATTACGCCAG
CTGGCGAAAGGGGGATGTGCTGCAAGGCGATTAAGTTGGGTAACGCCAGGGTTTTCCCAGTCACGACGTT
GTAAAACGACGGCCAGTGCCAAGCTTGGGTCTAGAGTTATCAACAAGTTTGTACAAAAAAGCTGAACGAG
AAACGTAAAATGATATAAATATCAATATATTAAATTAGATTTTGCATAAAAAACAGACTACATAATACTG
TAAAACACAACATATCCAGTCACTATGGCGGCCCCTCGAGGGGCCGCATTAGGCACCCCAGGCTTTACAC
TTTATGCTTCCGGCTCGTATAATGTGTGGATTTTGAGTTAGGATCCGGCGAGATTTTCAGGAGCTAAGGA
AGCTAAAATGGAGAAAAAAATCACTGGATATACCACCGTTGATATATCCCAATGGCATCGTAAAGAACAT
TTTGAGGCATTTCAGTCAGTTGCTCAATGTACCTATAACCAGACCGTTCAGCTGGATATTACGGCCTTTT
TAAAGACCGTAAAGAAAAATAAGCACAAGTTTTATCCGGCCTTTATTCACATTCTTGCCCGCCTGATGAA
TGCTCATCCGGAATTCCGTATGGCAATGAAAGACGGTGAGCTGGTGATATGGGATAGTGTTCACCCTTGT
TACACCGTTTTCCATGAGCAAACTGAAACGTTTTCATCGCTCTGGAGTGAATACCACGACGATTTCCGGC
AGTTTCTACACATATATTCGCAAGATGTGGCGTGTTACGGTGAAAACCTGGCCTATTTCCCTAAAGGGTT
TATTGAGAATATGTTTTTCGTCTCAGCCAATCCCTGGGTGAGTTTCACCAGTTTTGATTTAAACGTGGCC
AATATGGACAACTTCTTCGCCCCCGTTTTCACCATGGGCAAATATTATACGCAAGGCGACAAGGTGCTGA
TGCCGCTGGCGATTCAGGTTCATCATGCCGTCTGTGATGGCTTCCATGTCGGCAGAATGCTTAATGAATT
ACAACAGTACTGCGATGAGTGGCAGGGCGGGGCGTAAACGCGTGGATCCGGCTTACTAAAAGCCAGATAA
CAGTATGCGTATTTGCGCGCTGATTTTTGCGGTATAAGAATATATACTGATATGTATACCCGAAGTATGT
CAAAAAGAGGTGTGCTATGAAGCAGCGTATTACAGTGACAGTTGACAGCGACAGCTATCAGTTGCTCAAG
GCATATATGATGTCAATATCTCCGGTCTGGTAAGCACAACCATGCAGAATGAAGCCCGTCGTCTGCGTGC
CGAACGCTGGAAAGCGGAAAATCAGGAAGGGATGGCTGAGGTCGCCCGGTTTATTGAAATGAACGGCTCT
TTTGCTGACGAGAACAGGGACTGGTGAAATGCAGTTTAAGGTTTACACCTATAAAAGAGAGAGCCGTTAT
CGTCTGTTTGTGGATGTACAGAGTGATATTATTGACACGCCCGGGCGACGGATGGTGATCCCCCTGGCCA
GTGCACGTCTGCTGTCAGATAAAGTCTCCCGTGAACTTTACCCGGTGGTGCATATCGGGGATGAAAGCTG
GCGCATGATGACCACCGATATGGCCAGTGTGCCGGTCTCCGTTATCGGGGAAGAAGTGGCTGATCTCAGC
CACCGCGAAAATGACATCAAAAACGCCATTAACCTGATGTTCTGGGGAATATAAATGTCAGGCTCCCTTA
TACACAGCCAGTCTGCAGGTCGACCATAGTGACTGGATATGTTGTGTTTTACAGTATTATGTAGTCTGTT
TTTTATGCAAAATCTAATTTAATATATTGATATTTATATCATTTTACGTTTCTCGTTCAGCTTTCTTGTA
CAAAGTGGTTGATAACAGCATGGTGAGCAAGGGCGAGGAGCTGTTCACCGGGGTGGTGCCCATCCTGGTC
GAGCTGGACGGCGACGTAAACGGCCACAAGTTCAGCGTGTCCGGCGAGGGCGAGGGCGATGCCACCTACG
GCAAGCTGACCCTGAAGTTCATCTGCACCACCGGCAAGCTGCCCGTGCCCTGGCCCACCCTCGTGACCAC
CTTCGGCTACGGCCTGATGTGCTTCGCCCGCTACCCCGACCACATGAAGCAGCACGACTTCTTCAAGTCC
GCCATGCCCGAAGGCTACGTCCAGGAGCGCACCATCTTCTTCAAGGACGACGGCAACTACAAGACCCGCG
CCGAGGTGAAGTTCGAGGGCGACACCCTGGTGAACCGCATCGAGCTGAAGGGCATCGACTTCAAGGAGGA
CGGCAACATCCTGGGGCACAAGCTGGAGTACAACTACAACAGCCACAACGTCTATATCATGGCCGACAAG
CAGAAGAACGGCATCAAGGTGAACTTCAAGATCCGCCACAACATCGAGGACGGCAGCGTGCAGCTCGCCG
ACCACTACCAGCAGAACACCCCCATCGGCGACGGCCCCGTGCTGCTGCCCGACAACCACTACCTGAGCTA
CCAGTCCGCCCTGAGCAAAGACCCCAACGAGAAGCGCGATCACATGGTCCTGCTGGAGTTCGTGACCGCC
GCCGGGATCACTCTCGGCATGGACGAGCTGTACAAGTTGCAGCCTAAGAAGAAGAGAAAGGTTGGAGGAT
AGAGCTCGAATTTCCCCGATCGTTCAAACATTTGGCAATAAAGTTTCTTAAGATTGAATCCTGTTGCCGG
TCTTGCGATGATTATCATATAATTTCTGTTGAATTACGTTAAGCATGTAATAATTAACATGTAATGCATG
ACGTTATTTATGAGATGGGTTTTTATGATTAGAGTCCCGCAATTATACATTTAATACGCGATAGAAAACA
AAATATAGCGCGCAAACTAGGATAAATTATCGCGCGCGGTGTCATCTATGTTACTAGATCGGGAATTGGT
TCCGGAACCAATTCGTAATCATGGTCATAGCTGTTTCCTGTGTGAAATTGTTATCCGCTCACAATTCCAC
ACAACATACGAGCCGGAAGCATAAAGTGTAAAGCCTGGGGTGCCTAATGAGTGAGCTAACTCACATTAGG
CTGAATTAGGCGCGCCTATTTCTGAATTCAACACATTGCGGACGTTTTTAATGTACTGAATTAACGCCGA
ATTAATTCGGGGGATCTGGATTTTAGTACTGGATTTTGGTTTTAGGAATTAGAAATTTTATTGATAGAAG
TATTTTACAAATACAAATACATACTAAGGGTTTCTTATATGCTCAACACATGAGCGAAACCCTATAGGAA
CCCTAATTCCCTTATCTGGGAACTACTCACACATTATTATGGAGAAACTCGAGCTTGTCGATCGACTCTA
GCTAGAGGATCGATCCGAACCCCAGAGTCCCGCTCAGAAGAACTCGTCAAGAAGGCGATAGAAGGCGATG
CGCTGCGAATCGGGAGCGGCGATACCGTAAAGCACGAGGAAGCGGTCAGCCCATTCGCCGCCAAGCTCTT
CAGCAATATCACGGGTAGCCAACGCTATGTCCTGATAGCGGTCCGCCACACCCAGCCGGCCACAGTCGAT
GAATCCAGAAAAGCGGCCATTTTCCACCATGATATTCGGCAAGCAGGCATCGCCATGTGTCACGACGAGA
TCCTCGCCGTCGGGCATGCGCGCCTTGAGCCTGGCGAACAGTTCGGCTGGCGCGAGCCCCTGATGCTCTT
CGTCCAGATCATCCTGATCGACAAGACCGGCTTCCATCCGAGTACGTGCTCGCTCGATGCGATGTTTCGC
TTGGTGGTCGAATGGGCAGGTAGCCGGATCAAGCGTATGCAGCCGCCGCATTGCATCAGCCATGATGGAT
ACTTTCTCGGCAGGAGCAAGGTGAGATGACAGGAGATCCTGCCCCGGCACTTCGCCCAATAGCAGCCAGT
CCCTTCCCGCTTCAGTGACAACGTCGAGCACAGCTGCGCAAGGAACGCCCGTCGTGGCCAGCCACGATAG
CCGCGCTGCCTCGTCCTGGAGTTCATTCAGGGCACCGGACAGGTCGGTCTTGACAAAAAGAACCGGGCGC
CCCTGCGCTGACAGCCGGAACACGGCGGCATCAGAGCAGCCGATTGTCTGTTGTGCCCAGTCATAGCCGA
ATAGCCTCTCCACCCAAGCGGCCGGAGAACCTGCGTGCAATCCATCTTGTTCAATCCCCATGGTCGATCG
ACAGATCTGCGAAAGCTCGAGAGAGATAGATTTGTAGAGAGAGACTGGTGATTTCAGCGTGTCCTCTCCA
AATGAAATGAACTTCCTTATATAGAGGAAGGGTCTTGCGAAGGATAGTGGGATTGTGCGTCATCCCTTAC
GTCAGTGGAGATATCACATCAATCCACTTGCTTTGAAGACGTGGTTGGAACGTCTTCTTTTTCCACGATG
CTCCTCGTGGGTGGGGGTCCATCTTTGGGACCACTGTCGGCAGAGGCATCTTGAACGATAGCCTTTCCTT
TATCGCAATGATGGCATTTGTAGGTGCCACCTTCCTTTTCTACTGTCCTTTTGATGAAGTGACAGATAGC
TGGGCAATGGAATCCGAGGAGGTTTCCCGATATTACCCTTTGTTGAAAAGTCTCAATAGCCCTTTGGTCT
TCTGAGACTGTATCTTTGATATTCTTGGAGTAGACGAGAGTGTCGTGCTCCACCATGTTCACATCAATCC
ACTTGCTTTGAAGACGTGGTTGGAACGTCTTCTTTTTCCACGATGCTCCTCGTGGGTGGGGGTCCATCTT
TGGGACCACTGTCGGCAGAGGCATCTTGAACGATAGCCTTTCCTTTATCGCAATGATGGCATTTGTAGGT
GCCACCTTCCTTTTCTACTGTCCTTTTGATGAAGTGACAGATAGCTGGGCAATGGAATCCGAGGAGGTTT
CCCGATATTACCCTTTGTTGAAAAGTCTCAATAGCCCTTTGGTCTTCTGAGACTGTATCTTTGATATTCT
TGGAGTAGACGAGAGTGTCGTGCTCCACCATGTTGGCAAGCTGCTCTAGCCAATACGCAAACCGAATTCA
GAAATAAATTCAGCCTAATTCGGCGTTAATTCAGTACATTAAAAACGTCCGCAATGTGTTATTAAGTTGT
CTAAGCGTCAATTTGTTTACACCACAATATATCCTGCCACCAGCCAGCCAACAGCTCCCCGACCGGCAGC
TCGGCACAAAATCACCACTCGATACAGGCAGCCCATCAGTCCGGGACGGCGTCAGCGGGAGAGCCGTTGT
AAGGCGGCAGACTTTGCTCATGTTACCGATGCTATTCGGAAGAACGGCAACTAAGCTGCCGGGTTTGAAA
CACGGATGATCTCGCGGAGGGTAGCATGTTGATTGTAACGATGACAGAGCGTTGCTGCCTGTGATCAATT
CGGGCACGAACCCAGTGGACATAAGCCTGTTCGGTTCGTAAGCTGTAATGCAAGTAGCGTATGCGCTCAC
GCAACTGGTCCAGAACCTTGACCGAACGCAGCGGTGGTAACGGCGCAGTGGCGGTTTTCATGGCTTGTTA
TGACTGTTTTTTTGGGGTACAGTCTATGCCTCGGGCATCCAAGCAGCAAGCGCGTTACGCCGTGGGTCGA
TGTTTGATGTTATGGAGCAGCAACGATGTTACGCAGCAGGGCAGTCGCCCTAAAACAAAGTTAAACATCA
TGGGGGAAGCGGTGATCGCCGAAGTATCGACTCAACTATCAGAGGTAGTTGGCGTCATCGAGCGCCATCT
CGAACCGACGTTGCTGGCCGTACATTTGTACGGCTCCGCAGTGGATGGCGGCCTGAAGCCACACAGTGAT
ATTGATTTGCTGGTTACGGTGACCGTAAGGCTTGATGAAACAACGCGGCGAGCTTTGATCAACGACCTTT
TGGAAACTTCGGCTTCCCCTGGAGAGAGCGAGATTCTCCGCGCTGTAGAAGTCACCATTGTTGTGCACGA
CGACATCATTCCGTGGCGTTATCCAGCTAAGCGCGAACTGCAATTTGGAGAATGGCAGCGCAATGACATT
CTTGCAGGTATCTTCGAGCCAGCCACGATCGACATTGATCTGGCTATCTTGCTGACAAAAGCAAGAGAAC
ATAGCGTTGCCTTGGTAGGTCCAGCGGCGGAGGAACTCTTTGATCCGGTTCCTGAACAGGATCTATTTGA
GGCGCTAAATGAAACCTTAACGCTATGGAACTCGCCGCCCGACTGGGCTGGCGATGAGCGAAATGTAGTG
CTTACGTTGTCCCGCATTTGGTACAGCGCAGTAACCGGCAAAATCGCGCCGAAGGATGTCGCTGCCGACT
GGGCAATGGAGCGCCTGCCGGCCCAGTATCAGCCCGTCATACTTGAAGCTAGACAGGCTTATCTTGGACA
AGAAGAAGATCGCTTGGCCTCGCGCGCAGATCAGTTGGAAGAATTTGTCCACTACGTGAAAGGCGAGATC
ACCAAGGTAGTCGGCAAATAATGTCTAGCTAGAAATTCGTTCAAGCCGACGCCGCTTCGCGGCGCGGCTT
AACTCAAGCGTTAGATGCACTAAGCACATAATTGCTCACAGCCAAACTATCAGGTCAAGTCTGCTTTTAT
TATTTTTAAGCGTGCATAATAAGCCCTACACAAATTGGGAGATATATCATGCATGACCAAAATCCCTTAA
CGTGAGTTTTCGTTCCACTGAGCGTCAGACCCCGTAGAAAAGATCAAAGGATCTTCTTGAGATCCTTTTT
TTCTGCGCGTAATCTGCTGCTTGCAAACAAAAAAACCACCGCTACCAGCGGTGGTTTGTTTGCCGGATCA
AGAGCTACCAACTCTTTTTCCGAAGGTAACTGGCTTCAGCAGAGCGCAGATACCAAATACTGTCCTTCTA
GTGTAGCCGTAGTTAGGCCACCACTTCAAGAACTCTGTAGCACCGCCTACATACCTCGCTCTGCTAATCC
TGTTACCAGTGGCTGCTGCCAGTGGCGATAAGTCGTGTCTTACCGGGTTGGACTCAAGACGATAGTTACC
GGATAAGGCGCAGCGGTCGGGCTGAACGGGGGGTTCGTGCACACAGCCCAGCTTGGAGCGAACGACCTAC
ACCGAACTGAGATACCTACAGCGTGAGCTATGAGAAAGCGCCACGCTTCCCGAAGGGAGAAAGGCGGACA
GGTATCCGGTAAGCGGCAGGGTCGGAACAGGAGAGCGCACGAGGGAGCTTCCAGGGGGAAACGCCTGGTA
TCTTTATAGTCCTGTCGGGTTTCGCCACCTCTGACTTGAGCGTCGATTTTTGTGATGCTCGTCAGGGGGG
CGGAGCCTATGGAAAAACGCCAGCAACGCGGCCTTTTTACGGTTCCTGGCCTTTTGCTGGCCTTTTGCTC
ACATGTTCTTTCCTGCGTTATCCCCTGATTCTGTGGATAACCGTATTACCGCCTTTGAGTGAGCTGATAC
CGCTCGCCGCAGCCGAACGACCGAGCGCAGCGAGTCAGTGAGCGAGGAAGCGGAAGAGCGCCTGATGCGG
TATTTTCTCCTTACGCATCTGTGCGGTATTTCACACCGCATATGGTGCACTCTCAGTACAATCTGCTCTG
ATGCCGCATAGTTAAGCCAGTATACACTCCGCTATCGCTACGTGACTGGGTCATGGCTGCGCCCCGACAC
CCGCCAACACCCGCTGACGCGCCCTGACGGGCTTGTCTGCTCCCGGCATCCGCTTACAGACAAGCTGTGA
CCGTCTCCGGGAGCTGCATGTGTCAGAGGTTTTCACCGTCATCACCGAAACGCGCGAGGCAGGGTGCCTT
GATGTGGGCGCCGGCGGTCGAGTGGCGACGGCGCGGCTTGTCCGCGCCCTGGTAGATTGCCTGGCCGTAG
GCCAGCCATTTTTGAGCGGCCAGCGGCCGCGATAGGCCGACGCGAAGCGGCGGGGCGTAGGGAGCGCAGC
GACCGAAGGGTAGGCGCTTTTTGCAGCTCTTCGGCTGTGCGCTGGCCAGACAGTTATGCACAGGCCAGGC
GGGTTTTAAGAGTTTTAATAAGTTTTAAAGAGTTTTAGGCGGAAAAATCGCCTTTTTTCTCTTTTATATC
AGTCACTTACATGTGTGACCGGTTCCCAATGTACGGCTTTGGGTTCCCAATGTACGGGTTCCGGTTCCCA
ATGTACGGCTTTGGGTTCCCAATGTACGTGCTATCCACAGGAAAGAGACCTTTTCGACCTTTTTCCCCTG
CTAGGGCAATTTGCCCTAGCATCTGCTCCGTACATTAGGAACCGGCGGATGCTTCGCCCTCGATCAGGTT
GCGGTAGCGCATGACTAGGATCGGGCCAGCCTGCCCCGCCTCCTCCTTCAAATCGTACTCCGGCAGGTCA
TTTGACCCGATCAGCTTGCGCACGGTGAAACAGAACTTCTTGAACTCTCCGGCGCTGCCACTGCGTTCGT
AGATCGTCTTGAACAACCATCTGGCTTCTGCCTTGCCTGCGGCGCGGCGTGCCAGGCGGTAGAGAAAACG
GCCGATGCCGGGATCGATCAAAAAGTAATCGGGGTGAACCGTCAGCACGTCCGGGTTCTTGCCTTCTGTG
ATCTCGCGGTACATCCAATCAGCTAGCTCGATCTCGATGTACTCCGGCCGCCCGGTTTCGCTCTTTACGA
TCTTGTAGCGGCTAATCAAGGCTTCACCCTCGGATACCGTCACCAGGCGGCCGTTCTTGGCCTTCTTCGT
ACGCTGCATGGCAACGTGCGTGGTGTTTAACCGAATGCAGGTTTCTACCAGGTCGTCTTTCTGCTTTCCG
CCATCGGCTCGCCGGCAGAACTTGAGTACGTCCGCAACGTGTGGACGGAACACGCGGCCGGGCTTGTCTC
CCTTCCCTTCCCGGTATCGGTTCATGGATTCGGTTAGATGGGAAACCGCCATCAGTACCAGGTCGTAATC
CCACACACTGGCCATGCCGGCCGGCCCTGCGGAAACCTCTACGTGCCCGTCTGGAAGCTCGTAGCGGATC
ACCTCGCCAGCTCGTCGGTCACGCTTCGACAGACGGAAAACGGCCACGTCCATGATGCTGCGACTATCGC
GGGTGCCCACGTCATAGAGCATCGGAACGAAAAAATCTGGTTGCTCGTCGCCCTTGGGCGGCTTCCTAAT
CGACGGCGCACCGGCTGCCGGCGGTTGCCGGGATTCTTTGCGGATTCGATCAGCGGCCGCTTGCCACGAT
TCACCGGGGCGTGCTTCTGCCTCGATGCGTTGCCGCTGGGCGGCCTGCGCGGCCTTCAACTTCTCCACCA
GGTCATCACCCAGCGCCGCGCCGATTTGTACCGGGCCGGATGGTTTGCGACCGCTCACGCCGATTCCTCG
GGCTTGGGGGTTCCAGTGCCATTGCAGGGCCGGCAGACAACCCAGCCGCTTACGCCTGGCCAACCGCCCG
TTCCTCCACACATGGGGCATTCCACGGCGTCGGTGCCTGGTTGTTCTTGATTTTCCATGCCGCCTCCTTT
AGCCGCTAAAATTCATCTACTCATTTATTCATTTGCTCATTTACTCTGGTAGCTGCGCGATGTATTCAGA
TAGCAGCTCGGTAATGGTCTTGCCTTGGCGTACCGCGTACATCTTCAGCTTGGTGTGATCCTCCGCCGGC
AACTGAAAGTTGACCCGCTTCATGGCTGGCGTGTCTGCCAGGCTGGCCAACGTTGCAGCCTTGCTGCTGC
GTGCGCTCGGACGGCCGGCACTTAGCGTGTTTGTGCTTTTGCTCATTTTCTCTTTACCTCATTAACTCAA
ATGAGTTTTGATTTAATTTCAGCGGCCAGCGCCTGGACCTCGCGGGCAGCGTCGCCCTCGGGTTCTGATT
CAAGAACGGTTGTGCCGGCGGCGGCAGTGCCTGGGTAGCTCACGCGCTGCGTGATACGGGACTCAAGAAT
GGGCAGCTCGTACCCGGCCAGCGCCTCGGCAACCTCACCGCCGATGCGCGTGCCTTTGATCGCCCGCGAC
ACGACAAAGGCCGCTTGTAGCCTTCCATCCGTGACCTCAATGCGCTGCTTAACCAGCTCCACCAGGTCGG
CGGTGGCCCATATGTCGTAAGGGCTTGGCTGCACCGGAATCAGCACGAAGTCGGCTGCCTTGATCGCGGA
CACAGCCAAGTCCGCCGCCTGGGGCGCTCCGTCGATCACTACGAAGTCGCGCCGGCCGATGGCCTTCACG
TCGCGGTCAATCGTCGGGCGGTCGATGCCGACAACGGTTAGCGGTTGATCTTCCCGCACGGCCGCCCAAT
CGCGGGCACTGCCCTGGGGATCGGAATCGACTAACAGAACATCGGCCCCGGCGAGTTGCAGGGCGCGGGC
TAGATGGGTTGCGATGGTCGTCTTGCCTGACCCGCCTTTCTGGTTAAGTACAGCGATAACCTTCATGCGT
TCCCCTTGCGTATTTGTTTATTTACTCATCGCATCATATACGCAGCGACCGCATGACGCAAGCTGTTTTA
CTCAAATACACATCACCTTTTTAGACGGCGGCGCTCGGTTTCTTCAGCGGCCAAGCTGGCCGGCCAGGCC
GCCAGCTTGGCATCAGACAAACCGGCCAGGATTTCATGCAGCCGCACGGTTGAGACGTGCGCGGGCGGCT
CGAACACGTACCCGGCCGCGATCATCTCCGCCTCGATCTCTTCGGTAATGAAAAACGGTTCGTCCTGGCC
GTCCTGGTGCGGTTTCATGCTTGTTCCTCTTGGCGTTCATTCTCGGCGGCCGCCAGGGCGTCGGCCTCGG
TCAATGCGTCCTCACGGAAGGCACCGCGCCGCCTGGCCTCGGTGGGCGTCACTTCCTCGCTGCGCTCAAG
TGCGCGGTACAGGGTCGAGCGATGCACGCCAAGCAGTGCAGCCGCCTCTTTCACGGTGCGGCCTTCCTGG
TCGATCAGCTCGCGGGCGTGCGCGATCTGTGCCGGGGTGAGGGTAGGGCGGGGGCCAAACTTCACGCCTC
GGGCCTTGGCGGCCTCGCGCCCGCTCCGGGTGCGGTCGATGATTAGGGAACGCTCGAACTCGGCAATGCC
GGCGAACACGGTCAACACCATGCGGCCGGCCGGCGTGGTGGTGTCGGCCCACGGCTCTGCCAGGCTACGC
AGGCCCGCGCCGGCCTCCTGGATGCGCTCGGCAATGTCCAGTAGGTCGCGGGTGCTGCGGGCCAGGCGGT
CTAGCCTGGTCACTGTCACAACGTCGCCAGGGCGTAGGTGGTCAAGCATCCTGGCCAGCTCCGGGCGGTC
GCGCCTGGTGCCGGTGATCTTCTCGGAAAACAGCTTGGTGCAGCCGGCCGCGTGCAGTTCGGCCCGTTGG
TTGGTCAAGTCCTGGTCGTCGGTGCTGACGCGGGCATAGCCCAGCAGGCCAGCGGCGGCGCTCTTGTTCA
TGGCGTAATGTCTCCGGTTCTAGTCGCAAGTATTCTACTTTATGCGACTAAAACACGCGACAAGAAAACG
CCAGGAAAAGGGCAGGGCGGCAGCCTGTCGCGTAACTTAGGACTTGTGCGACATGTCGTTTTCAGAAGAC
GGCTGCACTGAACGTCAGAAGCCGACTGCACTATAGCAGCGGAGGGGTTGGATCAAAGTACTTTGATCCC
GAGGGGAACCCTGTGGTTGGCATGCACATACAAATGGACGAACGGATAAACCT
Features (pLannotate 1.2.2; 28 found; start..end, strand, type, name):
     54..78      -  misc_feature   RB T-DNA repeat: right border repeat from nopaline C58 T-DNA
    144..298     -  CDS            lacZα (fragment): LacZα fragment of β-galactosidase; lacZ fragment
    323..447     +  protein_bind   attR1: mutant version of attR; recombination site for the Gateway® LR reaction LR Clonase™
    484..514     +  promoter       lac UV5 promoter: E. coli lac promoter with an "up" mutation
    539..567     +  promoter       cat promoter (fragment): promoter of the E. coli cat gene encoding chloramphenicol acetyltransferase
    568..1227    +  CDS            CmR: chloramphenicol acetyltransferase; cat; confers resistance to chloramphenicol
   1406..1564    +  CDS            ccdA (fragment): CCDA_ECO57 - Also known as H, letA. Experimental evidence at protein level: Swiss-Prot protein existence level 1. Antitoxin component of a type II toxin-antitoxin (TA) system which inhibits the post-segregational killing (PSK) of plasmid-free cells, also referred to as a plasmid addiction system. Binds to and blocks the activity of CcdB; will also remove bound CcdB protein from the CcdB-GyrA complex by forming a CcdA-CcdB complex, a process termed rejuvenation. Functions as a transcriptional corepressor for the ccdAB operon, repression also requires CcdB (By similarity). From Escherichia coli
   1569..1871    +  CDS            ccdB: CCDB_ECOLI - Also known as G, letB, letD. Experimental evidence at protein level: Swiss-Prot protein existence level 1. Toxic component of a type II toxin-antitoxin (TA) system, functioning in plasmid maintainence. Responsible for the post- segregational killing (PSK) of plasmid-free cells, also referred to as a plasmid addiction system. Half-life of over 2 hours. Cell killing by CcdB is accompanied by filamentation, defects in chromosome and plasmid segregation, defects in cell division, formation of anucleate cells, decreased DNA synthesis and plasmid loss. Interferes with the activity of DN
   1915..2039    -  protein_bind   attR2: mutant version of attR; recombination site for the Gateway® LR reaction LR Clonase™
   2050..2766    +  CDS            Citrine: Citrine is a basic (constitutively fluorescent) yellow fluorescent protein published in 2001, derived from Aequorea victoria. It has moderate acid sensitivity.
   2818..3070    +  terminator     NOS terminator: nopaline synthase terminator and poly(A) signal
   3126..3148    -  protein_bind   lac operator (fragment): The lac repressor binds to the lac operator to inhibit transcription in E. coli. This inhibition can be relieved by adding lactose or isopropyl-β-D-thiogalactopyranoside (IPTG). lac repressor encoded by lacI
   3152..3182    -  promoter       lac promoter: promoter for the E. coli lac operon
   3197..3218    -  protein_bind   CAP binding site: CAP binding activates transcription in the presence of cAMP. E. coli catabolite activator protein
   3303..3477    -  polyA_signal   CaMV poly(A) signal: cauliflower mosaic virus polyadenylation signal
   3534..4326    -  CDS            NeoR/KanR (fragment): aminoglycoside phosphotransferase from Tn5; aph(3')-II (or nptII); confers resistance to neomycin, kanamycin, and G418 (Geneticin®)
   4394..5070    -  promoter       CaMV 35S promoter (enhanced): cauliflower mosaic virus 35S promoter with a duplicated enhancer region
   5265..5289    -  misc_feature   LB T-DNA repeat: left border repeat from nopaline C58 T-DNA
   5548..5571    +  promoter       Pc promoter (fragment): intI1 (promoter lies within the coding sequence); class 1 integron promoter
   5747..5803    +  CDS            GmR (fragment): gentamycin acetyltransferase; aacC1; confers resistance to gentamycin
   5814..6601    +  CDS            SmR (fragment): aminoglycoside adenylyltransferase (Murphy, 1985); aadA; confers resistance to spectinomycin and streptomycin
   6847..7435    +  rep_origin     ori: high-copy-number ColE1/pMB1/pBR322/pUC origin of replication
   7621..7761    -  misc_feature   bom: basis of mobility region from pBR322
   7863..7902    -  CDS            rop (fragment): Rop protein, which maintains plasmids at low copy number; rop
   8105..8299    -  rep_origin     pVS1 oriV: origin of replication for the Pseudomonas plasmid pVS1 (Heeb et al., 2000)
   8365..9438    -  CDS            pVS1 RepA: replication protein from the Pseudomonas plasmid pVS1 (Heeb et al., 2000)
   9867..10496   -  CDS            pVS1 StaA: stability protein from the Pseudomonas plasmid pVS1 (Heeb et al., 2000)
  11056..11457   -  CDS            Y4CG_SINFN (fragment): Protein inferred from homology: Swiss-Prot protein existence level 3. From Sinorhizobium fredii (strain NBRC 101917 / NGR234).
