[The description below was written by a language model from this plasmid's Addgene catalogue record and pLannotate feature annotations shown in this document.]
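Description:
pMpGWB415 is an empty Gateway destination binary vector for Agrobacterium-mediated plant transformation, built on the pMpGWB400 backbone and designed mainly for the liverwort Marchantia polymorpha, though it is described as usable in other plants. The backbone carries a ColE1/pBR322-type origin with the bom site for propagation in E. coli. It also carries the pVS1 oriV, RepA and StaA functions for replication and stable maintenance in Agrobacterium. An aadA gene provides spectinomycin/streptomycin selection in bacteria. Because the unrecombined Gateway cassette contains the toxic ccdB gene together with a chloramphenicol resistance gene, the empty vector is maintained in a ccdB-tolerant strain under chloramphenicol plus spectinomycin selection.

Between the nopaline-type right and left T-DNA borders lie two units. The first is the attR1–CmR–ccdB–attR2 cassette, followed directly by a Citrine coding sequence carrying a nuclear localization signal according to the catalogue entry, and then by the NOS terminator. An LR reaction with an entry clone replaces the cassette with the sequence of interest, placing it upstream of Citrine-NLS. The feature table annotates no plant promoter upstream of attR1. The inserted fragment therefore apparently has to supply its own promoter, which would suit promoter-reporter constructs giving a nuclear yellow fluorescent signal. The record, however, describes Citrine-NLS simply as a C-terminal tag on the insert and does not spell out this use. The second unit, in the opposite orientation, is an nptII gene driven by an enhanced CaMV 35S promoter with a CaMV polyadenylation signal, allowing G418 selection of transformants. The sequence record is 11,743 nt, compared with the 9,287 bp listed for the backbone.
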