Addgene plasmid #68680: pMpGWB415
Purpose: (Empty Backbone) Gateway binary vector designed for transgenic research with Marchantia polymorpha as well as other plants
Depositing lab: Takayuki Kohchi. Depositing organization: Kyoto University, Graduate School of Biostudies. Publication: Development of Gateway Binary Vector Series with Four Different Selection Markers for the Liverwort Marchantia polymorpha. Ishizaki K, Nishihama R, Ueda M, Inoue K, Ishida S, Nishimura Y, Shikanai T, Kohchi T. PLoS One. 2015 Sep 25;10(9):e0138876. doi: 10.1371/journal.pone.0138876. eCollection 2015. PONE-D-15-25288 PubMed 26406247.
Backbone
  Vector backbone: pMpGWB400
  Backbone manufacturer: Kohchi Lab., Kyoto University
  Backbone size (bp): 9287
  Modifications to backbone: Nuclear localization signal-tagged Citrine (Citrine-NLS) coding sequence is cloned downstream of the Gateway cassette.
  Vector type: Plant Expression
  Selectable markers: Neomycin (select with G418)
  Tag / fusion protein: Nuclear localization signal-tagged Citrine (Citrine-NLS) (C terminal on insert)
Growth in bacteria
  Bacterial resistance: Chloramphenicol and Spectinomycin, 25 & 50 μg/mL
  Growth temperature: 37°C
  Growth strain: DB3.1
  Copy number: High Copy
Gene/Insert
  Cloning method: Gateway Cloning
Resource information
  A portion of this plasmid was derived from a plasmid made by: The Gateway cassette was provided by Tsuyoshi Nakagawa at Shimane University, Japan.
Terms and licenses: Academic/Nonprofit Terms; Industry Terms: Not Available to Industry
How to cite: pMpGWB415 was a gift from Takayuki Kohchi (Addgene plasmid # 68680 ; http://n2t.net/addgene:68680 ; RRID:Addgene_68680)
