>Addgene plasmid #68680 | pMpGWB415 | addgene partial sequence | sequence record 128972 | CAT-R 5'-GCAACTGACTGAAATGCCTC-3'
ACGGAATCCTAACTCAAAATCCACACATTATACGAGCCGGAAGCATAAAGTGTAAAGCCTGGGGTGCCTA
ATGCGGCCCCTCGAGGGGCCGCCATAGTGACTGGATATGTTGTGTTTTACAGTATTATGTAGTCTGTTTT
TTATGCAAAATCTAATTTAATATATTGATATTTATATCATTTTACGTTTCTCGTTCAGCTTTTTTGTACA
AACTTGTTGATAACTCTAGACCCAAGCGTG
