>Addgene plasmid #68680 | pMpGWB415 | addgene partial sequence | sequence record 130289 | EXFP-R 5'-GTCTTGTAGTTGCCGTCGTC-3'
CCTTCGGGCATGGCGGACTTGAAGAAGTCGTGCTGCTTCATGTGGTCGGGGTAGCGGGCGAAGCACATCA
GGCCGTAGCCGAAGGTGGTCACGAGGGTGGGCCAGGGCACGGGCAGCTTGCCGGTGGTGCAGATGAACTT
CAGGGTCAGCTTGCCGTAGGTGGCATCGCCCTCGCCCTCGCCGGACACGCTGAACTTGTGGCCGTTTACG
TCGCCGTCCAGCTCGACCAGGATGGGCACCACCCCGGTGAACAGCTCCTCGCCCTTGCTCACCATGCTGT
TATCAACCACTTTGTACAAGAAAGCTGAACGAGAAACGTAAAATGATATAAATATCAATATATTAAATTA
GATTTTGCATAAAAAACAGACTACATAATACTGTAAAACACAACATATCCAGTCACTATGGTCGACCTGC
AGACTGGCTGTGTATAAGGGAGCCTGACATTTATATTCCCCAGAACATCAGGTTAATGGCGTTTTTGATG
TCATTTTCGCGGTGGCTGAGATCAGCCACTTCTTCCCCGATAACGGAGACCGGCACACTGGCCATATCGG
TGGTCATCATGCGCCAGCTTTCATCCCCGATATGCACCACCGGGTAAAGTTCACGGGAGACTTTATCTGA
CAGCAGACGTGCACTGGCCAGGGGGATCACCATCCGTCGCCCGGGCGTGTCAATAATATCACTCTGTACA
